Addgene plasmid #12832: DCT.VV.Orf144
Purpose: This plasmid was designed for screening purposes and may contain discrepancies relative to the current canonical GenBank version of the gene.
Depositing lab: Jack Bennink & Jon Yewdell. Depositing organization: National Institute of Allergy and Infectious Diseases (NIAID). Publication: Identification of poxvirus CD8+ T cell determinants to enable rational design and characterization of smallpox vaccines. Tscharke DC, Karupiah G, Zhou J, Palmore T, Irvine KR, Haeryfar SM, Williams S, Sidney J, Sette A, Bennink JR, Yewdell JW. J Exp Med. 2005 January 3; 201(1): 95–104. 10.1084/jem.20041912 PubMed 15623576.
Backbone
  Vector backbone: pcDNA 3.1D V5-His-TOPO
  Backbone manufacturer: Invitrogen
  Backbone size w/o insert (bp): 5514
  Vector type: Mammalian Expression
  Selectable markers: Neomycin (select with G418)
Growth in bacteria
  Bacterial resistance: Ampicillin, 100 μg/mL
  Growth temperature: 37°C
  Growth strain: DH5alpha
  Copy number: High Copy
Gene/Insert
  Gene/Insert name: VV.Orf144 (alt names: interferon resistance determinant; VV_WR_034)
  Species: Vaccinia Virus
  Insert size (bp): 267
  GenBank ID: 9790945
  Cloning method: Restriction Enzyme; 5′ cloning site BamHI (not destroyed); 3′ cloning site BamHI (not destroyed)
  Sequencing primers: 5′ Universal T7
Terms and licenses: Academic/Nonprofit Terms; Industry Terms: Not Available to Industry
Depositor comments: Please see the Vaccinia kit page ( https://www.addgene.org/vvorf/ ) for more information. The kit page contains the supplemental VVOrfData spreadsheet, which includes important information about this plasmid. The plasmid and insert names provided here relate only to this library. The name of the ORF (if present) in VACV strain Copenhagen and the name of the ORF (if annotated) in VACV strain WR sequence can be found in VVOrfData spreadsheet. Please note that the amino acid sequence given for each ORF in the spreadsheet may contain some errors. Additionally, changes from the expected sequence may be present in these plasmids. Please see Addgene's quality control sequence and sequencing notes in the VVOrfData spreadsheet before ordering this plasmid.
How to cite: DCT.VV.Orf144 was a gift from Jack Bennink & Jon Yewdell (Addgene plasmid # 12832 ; http://n2t.net/addgene:12832 ; RRID:Addgene_12832)
