[The description below was written by a language model from this plasmid's Addgene catalogue record.]
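Description:
DCT.VV.Orf144 is a mammalian expression plasmid built on the commercial pcDNA 3.1D V5-His-TOPO backbone (about 5.5 kb without insert). It carries a short, 267 bp open reading frame from vaccinia virus. The insert is catalogued under the alternative names "interferon resistance determinant" and VV_WR_034, and it is flanked on both sides by intact BamHI sites. The plasmid is maintained in E. coli at high copy number under ampicillin selection, and a neomycin resistance marker allows G418 selection of transfected mammalian cells. No feature table accompanies the record, so the promoter and tag arrangement are not explicitly stated. Vectors of this backbone family generally drive the insert from the CMV immediate-early promoter, include an upstream T7 promoter (consistent with the listed T7 sequencing primer), and offer C-terminal V5 and polyhistidine tags. Whether the viral ORF is actually in frame with those tags cannot be determined from the record.

The construct belongs to a library of individually cloned vaccinia virus ORFs, assembled for work identifying poxvirus CD8+ T cell determinants relevant to the design and characterisation of smallpox vaccines. In that setting, expressing single viral ORFs in transfected cells lets each gene product be screened for recognition by virus-specific T cells. The plasmid and insert names are internal to the library and do not correspond directly to the standard Copenhagen or WR strain ORF nomenclature, which is mapped in a supplementary spreadsheet. The depositors caution that the clone was made for screening and may differ from the canonical reference sequence, so the insert sequence should be verified before use in applications that require an exact sequence.
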