>Addgene plasmid #12832 | DCT.VV.Orf144 | addgene partial sequence | sequence record 19221 | T7 5'-TAATACGACTCACTATAGGG-3'
AGTACCCTTCACCGAATTCCAGCTGACCACCATGCTTGCATTTTGTTATTCGTTGCCCAATGCGGGTGAT
GTAATAAAGGGCAGAGTATACGAGAAGGATTATGCTCTATATATTTATCTTTTTGACTATCCTCACTTTG
AAGCTATCTTGGCAGAGAGTGTTAAGATGCATATGGATAGATATGTTGAATATAGGGATAAACTGGTAGG
GAAAACTGTAAAAGTTAAAGTGATTAGAGTTGATTATACAAAAGGATATATAGATGTCAATTACAAAAGG
ATGTGTAGACATCAATAAGCAATTCCCGGGGATCCGAATAAAGGGTCAAGACAATTCTGCAGATATCCAG
CACAGTGGCGGCCGCTCGAGTCTAGAGGGCCCGCGGTTCGAAGGTAAGCCTATCCCTAACCCTCTCCTCG
GTCTCGATTCTACGCGTACCGGTCATCATCACCATCACCATTGAGTTTAAACCCGCTGATCAGCCTCGAC
TGTGCCTTCTAGTTGCCAGCCATCTGTTGTTTGCCCCTCCCCCGTGCCTTCCTTGACCCTGGAAGGTGCC
ACTCCCACTGTCCTTTCCTAATAAAATGAGGAAATTGCATCGCATTGTCTGAGTAGGTGTCATTCTATTC
TGGGGG
